Addgene plasmid #202385: mApple-TalinN12-FB(wt)
Purpose: mApple-Talin(1-2299)-FRB
Depositing lab: Pakorn Kanchanawong. Depositing organization: National University of Singapore. Publication: Label-free Single-Molecule Quantification of Rapamycin-induced FKBP-FRB Dimerization for Direct Control of Cellular Mechanotransduction. Wang Y, Barnett SFH, Le S, Guo Z, Zhong X, Kanchanawong P, Yan J. Nano Lett. 2019 Oct 9;19(10):7514-7525. doi: 10.1021/acs.nanolett.9b03364. Epub 2019 Sep 6. PubMed 31466449.
Backbone
  Vector backbone: pCMV
  Backbone manufacturer: Clontech
  Vector type: Mammalian Expression
  Selectable markers: Neomycin (select with G418)
Growth in bacteria
  Bacterial resistance: Kanamycin, 50 μg/mL
  Growth temperature: 37°C
  Growth strain: DH5alpha
  Copy number: Unknown
Gene/Insert
  Gene/Insert name: mApple-Talin(1-2299)-FRB
Terms and licenses: Academic/Nonprofit Terms; Industry Terms: Not Available to Industry
How to cite: mApple-TalinN12-FB(wt) was a gift from Pakorn Kanchanawong (Addgene plasmid # 202385 ; http://n2t.net/addgene:202385 ; RRID:Addgene_202385)
