[The description below was written by a language model from this plasmid's Addgene catalogue record and pLannotate feature annotations shown in this document.]
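Description:
mApple-TalinN12-FB(wt) is a mammalian expression plasmid of about 11.8 kb built on a Clontech pCMV-type backbone. It replicates in E. coli from a high-copy ColE1/pUC origin and also carries an f1 phage origin. A single Tn5 aminoglycoside phosphotransferase gene (NeoR/KanR) serves both hosts: the bacterial bla (AmpR) promoter drives it for kanamycin selection in bacteria, and the SV40 enhancer/early promoter drives it for G418 selection of transfected mammalian cells, with an HSV TK polyadenylation signal downstream. The short ble fragment after the marker and the small SV40 large T fragment near the SV40 poly(A) signal appear to be backbone remnants picked up by automated annotation rather than functional parts.

The payload is one fusion open reading frame under the human CMV immediate-early enhancer and promoter, terminated by the SV40 poly(A) signal. It begins with mApple, a monomeric red fluorescent protein derived from Discosoma, followed by a large N-terminal portion of talin, recorded as residues 1–2299 and annotated as mouse Tln1. It ends with FRB, the FKBP-rapamycin binding domain of human FRAP (mTOR). The "wt" in the name is not explained in the record, though it may refer to an unmutated FRB.

Talin links integrin adhesions to the actin cytoskeleton. This truncated form, which lacks the C-terminal end, is tagged with one half of the rapamycin-inducible FKBP–FRB dimerization pair. The associated publication concerns rapamycin-induced FKBP–FRB dimerization for direct control of cellular mechanotransduction. This suggests the construct is meant to be paired with an FKBP-bearing partner so that rapamycin reconstitutes a force-transmitting linkage, with mApple reporting expression and localization. The partner construct is not described in the record.
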