Features (pLannotate 1.2.2; 14 found; start..end, strand, type, name):
     58..361     +  enhancer       CMV enhancer: human cytomegalovirus immediate early enhancer
    362..565     +  promoter       CMV promoter: human cytomegalovirus (CMV) immediate early promoter
    598..1305    +  CDS            mApple: mApple is a basic (constitutively fluorescent) red fluorescent protein published in 2008, derived from Discosoma sp.. It is reported to be a rapidly-maturing monomer with high acid sensitivity.
   1318..8244    +  CDS            Tln1 (fragment): TLN1_MOUSE - Also known as Tln. Experimental evidence at protein level: Swiss-Prot protein existence level 1. Probably involved in connections of major cytoskeletal structures to the plasma membrane. High molecular weight cytoskeletal protein concentrated at regions of cell-substratum contact and, in lymphocytes, at cell-cell contacts. From Mus musculus (Mouse).
   8227..8505    +  CDS            FRB: FKBP-rapamycin binding domain of human FRAP
   8524..8607    +  CDS            large T antigen (fragment): large T antigen from SV40 (simian virus 40)
   8630..8751    +  polyA_signal   SV40 poly(A) signal: SV40 polyadenylation signal
   8785..9213    -  rep_origin     f1 ori (sequence partly withheld): f1 bacteriophage origin of replication; arrow indicates direction of (+) strand synthesis
   9240..9344    +  promoter       AmpR promoter: bla
   9346..9703    +  promoter       SV40 promoter: SV40 enhancer and early promoter
   9738..10532   +  CDS            NeoR/KanR: aminoglycoside phosphotransferase from Tn5; aph(3')-II (or nptII); confers resistance to neomycin, kanamycin, and G418 (Geneticin®)
  10553..10705   +  CDS            ble (fragment): BLE_KLEPN - Experimental evidence at protein level: Swiss-Prot protein existence level 1. Binding protein with a strong affinity to the bleomycin family of antibiotics. Binds to CL990; an antimitotic-antibiotic compound. From Klebsiella pneumoniae.
  10764..10811   +  polyA_signal   HSV TK poly(A) signal: herpes simplex virus thymidine kinase polyadenylation signal (Cole and Stacy, 1985)
  11140..11728   +  rep_origin     ori: high-copy-number ColE1/pMB1/pBR322/pUC origin of replication
>Addgene plasmid #202385 | mApple-TalinN12-FB(wt) | addgene full sequence | sequence record 402909 | Addgene NGS Result
TTATTAATAGTAATCAATTACGGGGTCATTAGTTCATAGCCCATATATGGAGTTCCGCGTTACATAACTT
ACGGTAAATGGCCCGCCTGGCTGACCGCCCAACGACCCCCGCCCATTGACGTCAATAATGACGTATGTTC
CCATAGTAACGCCAATAGGGACTTTCCATTGACGTCAATGGGTGGAGTATTTACGGTAAACTGCCCACTT
GGCAGTACATCAAGTGTATCATATGCCAAGTACGCCCCCTATTGACGTCAATGACGGTAAATGGCCCGCC
TGGCATTATGCCCAGTACATGACCTTATGGGACTTTCCTACTTGGCAGTACATCTACGTATTAGTCATCG
CTATTACCATGGTGATGCGGTTTTGGCAGTACATCAATGGGCGTGGATAGCGGTTTGACTCACGGGGATT
TCCAAGTCTCCACCCCATTGACGTCAATGGGAGTTTGTTTTGGCACCAAAATCAACGGGACTTTCCAAAA
TGTCGTAACAACTCCGCCCCATTGACGCAAATGGGCGGTAGGCGTGTACGGTGGGAGGTCTATATAAGCA
GAGCTGGTTTAGTGAACCGTCAGATCCGCTAGCCACCATGGTGAGCAAGGGCGAGGAGAATAACATGGCC
ATCATCAAGGAGTTCATGCGCTTCAAGGTGCACATGGAGGGCTCCGTGAACGGCCACGAGTTCGAGATCG
AGGGCGAGGGCGAGGGCCGCCCCTACGAGGCCTTTCAGACCGCTAAGCTGAAGGTGACCAAGGGTGGCCC
CCTGCCCTTCGCCTGGGACATCCTGTCCCCTCAGTTCATGTACGGCTCCAAGGTCTACATTAAGCACCCA
GCCGACATCCCCGACTACTTCAAGCTGTCCTTCCCCGAGGGCTTCAGGTGGGAGCGCGTGATGAACTTCG
AGGACGGCGGCATTATTCACGTTAACCAGGACTCCTCCCTGCAGGACGGCGTGTTCATCTACAAGGTGAA
GCTGCGCGGCACCAACTTCCCCTCCGACGGCCCCGTAATGCAGAAGAAGACCATGGGCTGGGAGGCCTCC
GAGGAGCGGATGTACCCCGAGGACGGCGCCCTGAAGAGCGAGATCAAGAAGAGGCTGAAGCTGAAGGACG
GCGGCCACTACGCCGCCGAGGTCAAGACCACCTACAAGGCCAAGAAGCCCGTGCAGCTGCCCGGCGCCTA
CATCGTCGACATCAAGTTGGACATCGTGTCCCACAACGAGGACTACACCATCGTGGAACAGTACGAACGC
GCCGAGGGCCGCCACTCCACCGGCGGCATGGACGAGCTGTACAAGGTCGACCTCGAGATGGTTGCGCTTT
CGCTGAAGATTAGCATTGGGAATGTGGTGAAGACGATGCAATTTGAGCCATCTACCATGGTGTACGACGC
CTGCCGCATGATTCGTGAGCGGATCCCAGAGGCCCTGGCTGGCCCTCCCAACGACTTTGGGCTCTTTCTG
TCAGATGATGACCCCAAAAAAGGCATCTGGCTAGAGGCTGGGAAAGCTTTGGACTACTACATGCTCCGAA
ATGGGGACACCATGGAGTACAGAAAAAAGCAGAGACCCCTGAAGATACGGATGTTAGACGGAACGGTGAA
GACTATCATGGTGGATGACTCCAAGACCGTCACAGACATGCTCATGACCATTTGTGCCCGAATTGGTATC
ACCAACCATGATGAGTATTCACTGGTTCGAGAGCTGATGGAAGAAAAGAAAGATGAGGGGACAGGGACCC
TGAGAAAAGACAAGACCCTACTGCGAGATGAAAAGAAGATGGAGAAGCTAAAGCAGAAGTTGCACACAGA
CGATGAGTTGAACTGGCTGGACCATGGGCGGACACTGAGGGAACAGGGAGTGGAAGAGCATGAGACGTTG
CTGCTGCGGAGAAAGTTCTTCTACTCAGACCAGAATGTGGATTCCCGAGACCCTGTACAGCTGAACCTTC
TCTATGTGCAGGCACGAGATGACATCCTGAATGGCTCCCATCCTGTCTCCTTTGACAAGGCCTGTGAATT
TGCAGGCTTCCAGTGCCAGATCCAGTTTGGACCTCACAATGAACAGAAGCACAAGGCTGGCTTCCTTGAC
CTGAAGGACTTCCTGCCCAAGGAGTATGTGAAGCAGAAGGGAGAGCGTAAGATCTTTCAGGCACACAAGA
ATTGTGGGCAGATGAGTGAAATTGAGGCCAAGGTACGCTACGTGAAGCTGGCCCGTTCCCTCAAGACTTA
CGGTGTCTCCTTCTTCCTAGTCAAGGAAAAGATGAAGGGGAAGAATAAACTGGTGCCCAGGCTGTTGGGC
ATCACTAAGGAGTGTGTGATGCGTGTGGATGAGAAGACCAAGGAGGTGATTCAGGAATGGAGCCTCACCA
ACATCAAACGCTGGGCTGCCTCTCCCAAGAGCTTTACTCTGGACTTTGGAGACTATCAGGATGGCTACTA
CTCAGTACAGACGACAGAAGGCGAGCAGATCGCACAGCTCATTGCTGGCTACATAGATATCATCCTTAAG
AAGAAAAAAAGCAAGGACCATTTTGGGCTGGAGGGAGATGAAGAGTCTACTATGTTGGAGGACTCAGTGT
CTCCCAAAAAGTCAACAGTCCTTCAGCAGCAGTACAACCGAGTGGGGAAAGTGGAGCACGGCTCTGTGGC
TCTGCCAGCCATCATGCGCTCTGGAGCCTCTGGTCCTGAGAATTTCCAGGTGGGGAGCATGCCACCTGCC
CAGCAGCAGATCACCAGTGGCCAGATGCACCGAGGACACATGCCACCTCTGACTTCAGCCCAGCAGGCGC
TCACTGGAACCATTAACTCCAGCATGCAGGCTGTGCAGGCTGCCCAGGCCACTCTGGATGACTTTGAGAC
TCTACCCCCTCTTGGCCAGGATGCTGCCTCCAAAGCTTGGCGTAAGAACAAGATGGATGAATCAAAGCAT
GAGATCCACTCCCAGGTAGATGCCATCACAGCTGGCACTGCCTCTGTGGTAAACCTGACAGCAGGAGATC
CTGCAGAGACAGACTATACAGCAGTGGGCTGTGCAGTCACCACCATCTCTTCCAACCTGACGGAGATGTC
CCGTGGGGTGAAGCTATTGGCTGCCCTGCTGGAGGATGAAGGCGGCAATGGCCGGCCCCTTCTGCAAGCA
GCAAAGGGCCTTGCAGGGGCTGTGTCGGAACTGCTTCGCAGTGCTCAGCCCGCCAGCGCTGAGCCTCGTC
AGAACCTGCTGCAGGCAGCCGGGAACGTGGGCCAGGCCAGTGGGGAGCTGTTGCAGCAAATTGGGGAAAG
TGACACTGACCCCCACTTCCAGGATGTTCTAATGCAGCTAGCAAACGCAGTGGCAAGTGCTGCAGCCGCC
CTGGTCCTCAAGGCCAAGAGTGTGGCCCAGCGCACAGAGGATTCCGGGCTTCAGACCCAAGTGATTGCTG
CAGCTACGCAATGTGCTCTGTCCACTTCCCAGCTGGTGGCCTGTACCAAGGTGGTAGCACCTACAATCAG
CTCACCTGTGTGCCAAGAACAGCTAGTCGAGGCTGGGCGACTGGTGGCCAAAGCTGTGGAGGGCTGTGTG
TCTGCCTCGCAAGCAGCTACAGAAGATGGACAGCTGCTTCGAGGGGTAGGAGCAGCAGCCACGGCTGTCA
CCCAGGCCCTCAATGAGCTGCTGCAGCACGTGAAGGCCCACGCCACCGGAGCTGGGCCTGCCGGTCGGTA
TGACCAAGCCACTGATACCATCCTCACCGTCACTGAAAACATCTTCAGCTCCATGGGTGATGCTGGGGAG
ATGGTGCGCCAGGCCCGCATCCTGGCCCAAGCCACCTCAGACCTGGTCAATGCTATCAAGGCCGATGCTG
AGGGGGAGAGTGATCTGGAGAACTCTAGAAAGCTCCTGAGTGCTGCCAAGATCCTCGCTGATGCCACCGC
CAAGATGGTGGAGGCGGCCAAGGGAGCAGCCGCCCACCCTGACAGTGAGGAACAGCAGCAGCGACTGCGT
GAAGCAGCTGAGGGGCTTCGCATGGCCACCAATGCAGCTGCGCAGAACGCCATCAAGAAGAAGTTGGTGC
AGCGCCTGGAGCATGCAGCCAAGCAAGCTGCAGCCTCTGCAACACAGACCATTGCTGCAGCCCAACATGC
AGCCTCTGCCCCCAAGGCCTCTGCGGGCCCCCAGCCCCTACTGGTGCAGAGCTGTAAGGCCGTGGCAGAG
CAGATTCCGTTGCTGGTGCAGGGTGTCCGAGGAAGTCAAGCTCAGCCTGACAGCCCTAGTGCTCAGCTCG
CCCTCATTGCTGCCAGCCAGAGCTTCCTGCAGCCAGGTGGGAAGATGGTGGCAGCGGCAAAAGCCTCAGT
GCCAACAATTCAGGACCAGGCTTCAGCGATGCAGCTGAGTCAGTGCGCAAAGAACCTAGGCACTGCCCTG
GCCGAGCTGCGCACTGCTGCTCAGAAGGCTCAGGAGGCATGTGGACCTTTGGAGATGGATTCTGCACTGA
GTGTTGTACAAAATCTAGAGAAAGACCTACAGGAAATAAAAGCAGCAGCTCGAGATGGCAAGCTTAAGCC
CTTACCTGGGGAAACAATGGAGAAGTGTACCCAAGATCTTGGCAACAGCACCAAAGCGGTGAGCTCTGCC
ATCGCCAAGCTGCTGGGGGAGATTGCCCAGGGCAACGAGAACTATGCAGGTATTGCAGCTCGGGATGTAG
CTGGTGGACTAAGGTCACTAGCCCAGGCTGCGCGGGGTGTGGCTGCGCTGACATCAGATCCTGCAGTGCA
GGCCATTGTGCTTGACACAGCCAGCGACGTTCTGGACAAGGCCAGCAGCCTCATTGAAGAGGCAAAAAAA
GCATCTGGACACCCAGGGGACCCAGAAAGCCAGCAAAGGCTTGCTCAGGTAGCTAAAGCAGTGACCCAAG
CCCTGAACCGCTGTGTCAGCTGCCTGCCTGGCCAAAGAGACGTGGATAATGCCCTACGAGCCGTTGGAGA
TGCCAGCAAGCGACTCCTGAGTGACTTGCTTCCTCCAAGCACGGGGACATTTCAAGAAGCACAGAGCCGA
TTGAATGAAGCTGCAGCTGGGTTAAATCAGGCCGCCACAGAACTGGTGCAAGCCTCCCGAGGAACTCCTC
AGGACCTGGCTCGGGCCTCCGGCCGATTTGGACAGGACTTCAGCACCTTCCTGGAAGCTGGTGTGGAGAT
GGCCGGACAGGCCCCGAGCCAGGAGGACCGAGCCCAGGTGGTGTCCAACCTGAAGGGCATATCCATGTCT
TCAAGCAAACTTCTCCTTGCCGCTAAGGCCTTGTCCACAGACCCTGCTTCTCCCAACCTCAAGAGTCAGC
TGGCTGCGGCTGCCCGGGCAGTGACGGACAGCATCAACCAGCTCATCACCATGTGCACCCAGCAGGCACC
TGGCCAGAAGGAGTGTGACAATGCACTTCGGCAGCTAGAGACAGTCCGAGAACTCCTGGAGAATCCAGTC
CAGCCCATCAACGACATGTCCTACTTCGGTTGCTTGGACAGTGTCATGGAGAACTCCAAGGTCCTAGGTG
AGGCCATGACTGGCATCTCCCAAAATGCCAAGAATGGAAATCTGCCGGAGTTTGGAGATGCCATTGCCAC
AGCCTCCAAGGCTCTCTGTGGCTTCACGGAGGCAGCCGCACAGGCAGCATATCTAGTTGGTGTCTCTGAC
CCCAACAGCCAAGCTGGACAGCAAGGACTGGTGGAACCCACACAGTTTGCCCGTGCAAACCAGGCAATTC
AGATGGCCTGTCAGAGTCTGGGGGAGCCTGGCTGTACCCAGGCCCAGGTGTTATCTGCAGCCACTATTGT
AGCCAAACACACATCTGCATTGTGTAACAGCTGTCGCCTGGCTTCCGCTAGGACTGCCAATCCCACTGCC
AAGCGCCAGTTTGTACAGTCAGCCAAGGAGGTGGCCAACAGTACAGCCAATCTTGTCAAGACCATCAAGG
CACTAGATGGGGACTTCACAGAAGAGAACCGTGCCCAGTGCCGAGCAGCCACAGCCCCTCTGCTGGAAGC
TGTGGATAACCTGAGTGCCTTTGCCTCCAACCCTGAGTTCTCCAGCGTCCCTGCCCAGATCAGCCCTGAG
GGCAGAGCAGCCATGGAGCCCATTGTAATCTCTGCTAAGACAATGTTGGAGAGTGCTGGAGGGCTCATCC
AGACAGCTCGGGCGTTAGCAGTCAATCCCCGAGACCCCCCACGTTGGTCTGTGCTAGCTGGCCACTCTCG
GACTGTCTCAGATTCCATCAAGAAACTTATTACAAGCATGAGGGACAAAGCCCCAGGGCAGCTGGAGTGT
GAGACAGCCATTGCGGCTCTGAACAGCTGCTTGCGGGACCTAGATCAGGCTTCGCTTGCCGCTGTCAGCC
AGCAGCTTGCTCCCCGTGAAGGAATCTCTCAAGAGGCTTTGCACACCCAGATGCTCACTGCAGTGCAAGA
AATTTCTCATCTCATTGAGCCGCTGGCCAGCGCTGCTCGGGCTGAAGCCTCCCAGCTGGGACACAAGGTG
TCCCAAATGGCCCAGTACTTTGAACCACTCACCCTGGCTGCAGTGGGTGCTGCGTCTAAGACCCTGAGCC
ACCCGCAGCAGATGGCACTTCTGGACCAGACTAAAACGTTGGCAGAGTCTGCCTTGCAGTTGCTATATAC
TGCCAAGGAGGCTGGTGGTAACCCCAAGCAAGCAGCACACACCCAGGAAGCCCTGGAGGAGGCTGTGCAG
ATGATGACAGAGGCCGTAGAAGACCTGACGACGACCCTCAACGAAGCAGCCAGTGCTGCAGGAGTCGTTG
GCGGCATGGTGGACTCTATCACTCAGGCCATCAACCAGCTAGATGAAGGACCTATGGGTGACCCAGAAGG
CTCATTCGTAGATTACCAGACAACCATGGTGAGGACAGCCAAGGCCATTGCTGTCACTGTTCAGGAGATG
GTAACCAAGTCAAACACCAGCCCTGAAGAGCTAGGCCCTCTTGCCAACCAGCTGACCAGTGACTATGGCC
GACTGGCCTCACAAGCCAAGCCTGCAGCTGTGGCTGCTGAAAATGAAGAGATAGGCGCTCACATCAAACA
CCGAGTACAGGAGCTGGGCCATGGCTGCTCTGCTCTGGTCACCAAGGCAGGTGCCTTGCAGTGTAGCCCC
AGTGATGTCTACACCAAGAAGGAGCTCATAGAGTGTGCCCGCAGAGTGTCAGAGAAGGTCTCCCATGTTC
TGGCTGCACTCCAGGCTGGGAATCGTGGTACCCAGGCCTGCATTACAGCAGCCAGTGCTGTGTCTGGTAT
CATTGCTGACCTCGACACCACCATCATGTTCGCTACTGCTGGCACACTTAACCGTGAGGGTGCTGAAACT
TTTGCTGACCACCGGGAGGGTATCTTAAAGACAGCAAAGGTTCTTGTGGAGGACACCAAGGTCCTAGTGC
AGAATGCAGCTGGGAGCCAGGAGAAGTTGGCACAAGCCGCCCAGTCCTCCGTGGCCACCATTACCCGCCT
CGCTGATGTGGTCAAGCTCGGTGCAGCCAGCCTAGGAGCCGAAGACCCTGAAACTCAGGTGGTGCTGATC
AATGCAGTAAAGGACGTAGCCAAGGCCCTGGGTGACCTCATCAGCGCTACGAAGGCTGCAGCGGGCAAAG
TTGGGGATGACCCTGCAGTGTGGCAGCTCAAGAACTCTGCCAAGGTGATGGTGACCAATGTGACATCATT
GCTCAAGACAGTGAAGGCTGTGGAAGATGAGGCCACCAAAGGCACACGGGCCCTAGAGGCAACCACAGAG
CACATACGTCAGGAACTGGCGGTCTTCTGTTCCCCAGAGCCACCTGCCAAGACCTCTACCCCTGAAGACT
TCATCCGAATGACCAAGGGTATTACTATGGCAACAGCCAAAGCCGTTGCTGCTGGCAATTCCTGTCGACA
GGAAGATGTCATTGCCACAGCCAATCTGAGCCGACGGGCTATTGCGGACATGCTTCGGGCTTGCAAGGAA
GCAGCTTTCCACCCAGAAGTGGCGCCTGATGTACGGCTCCGAGCCCTGCACTATGGCCGGGAGTGTGCCA
ATGGTTACCTGGAACTGCTGGACCACGTGCTGCTGACCCTTCAGAAGCCAAACCCAGACCTGAAGCAGCA
GCTAACTGGACACTCAAAGCGGGTTGCTGGCTCTGTGACTGAGCTCATCCAGGCTGCTGAAGCCATGAAA
GGAACAGAGTGGGTGGACCCAGAGGAATTCACCGGTATCCTCTGGCATGAGATGTGGCATGAAGGCCTGG
AAGAGGCATCTCGTTTGTACTTTGGGGAAAGGAACGTGAAAGGCATGTTTGAGGTGCTGGAGCCCTTGCA
TGCTATGATGGAACGGGGCCCCCAGACTCTGAAGGAAACATCCTTTAATCAGGCCTATGGTCGAGATTTA
ATGGAGGCCCAAGAGTGGTGCAGGAAGTACATGAAATCAGGGAATGTCAAGGACCTCACTCAAGCCTGGG
ACCTCTATTATCATGTGTTCCGACGAATCTCAAAGTAAGCGGCCGCGACTCTAGATCATAATCAGCCATA
CCACATTTGTAGAGGTTTTACTTGCTTTAAAAAACCTCCCACACCTCCCCCTGAACCTGAAACATAAAAT
GAATGCAATTGTTGTTGTTAACTTGTTTATTGCAGCTTATAATGGTTACAAATAAAGCAATAGCATCACA
AATTTCACAAATAAAGCATTTTTTTCACTGCATTCTAGTTGTGGTTTGTCCAAACTCATCAATGTATCTT
AAGGCGTAAATTGTAAGCGTTAATATTTTGTTAAAATTCGCGTTAAATTTTTGTTAAATCAGCTCATTTT
TTAACCAATAGGCCGAAATCGGCAAAATCCCTTATAAATCAAAAGAATAGACCGAGATAGGGT
[37 nt withheld, positions 8884-8920]
AAAGAACGTGGACTCCAACGTCAAAGG
[49 nt withheld, positions 8948-8996]
T
[91 nt withheld, positions 8998-9088]
G
[124 nt withheld, positions 9090-9213]
CAGGTGGCACTTTTCGGGGAAATGTGCGCGGAACCCCTATTTGTTTATTTTTCTAAATACATTCAAATAT
GTATCCGCTCATGAGACAATAACCCTGATAAATGCTTCAATAATATTGAAAAAGGAAGAGTCCTGAGGCG
GAAAGAACCAGCTGTGGAATGTGTGTCAGTTAGGGTGTGGAAAGTCCCCAGGCTCCCCAGCAGGCAGAAG
TATGCAAAGCATGCATCTCAATTAGTCAGCAACCAGGTGTGGAAAGTCCCCAGGCTCCCCAGCAGGCAGA
AGTATGCAAAGCATGCATCTCAATTAGTCAGCAACCATAGTCCCGCCCCTAACTCCGCCCATCCCGCCCC
TAACTCCGCCCAGTTCCGCCCATTCTCCGCCCCATGGCTGACTAATTTTTTTTATTTATGCAGAGGCCGA
GGCCGCCTCGGCCTCTGAGCTATTCCAGAAGTAGTGAGGAGGCTTTTTTGGAGGCCTAGGCTTTTGCAAA
GATCGATCAAGAGACAGGATGAGGATCGTTTCGCATGATTGAACAAGATGGATTGCACGCAGGTTCTCCG
GCCGCTTGGGTGGAGAGGCTATTCGGCTATGACTGGGCACAACAGACAATCGGCTGCTCTGATGCCGCCG
TGTTCCGGCTGTCAGCGCAGGGGCGCCCGGTTCTTTTTGTCAAGACCGACCTGTCCGGTGCCCTGAATGA
ACTGCAAGACGAGGCAGCGCGGCTATCGTGGCTGGCCACGACGGGCGTTCCTTGCGCAGCTGTGCTCGAC
GTTGTCACTGAAGCGGGAAGGGACTGGCTGCTATTGGGCGAAGTGCCGGGGCAGGATCTCCTGTCATCTC
ACCTTGCTCCTGCCGAGAAAGTATCCATCATGGCTGATGCAATGCGGCGGCTGCATACGCTTGATCCGGC
TACCTGCCCATTCGACCACCAAGCGAAACATCGCATCGAGCGAGCACGTACTCGGATGGAAGCCGGTCTT
GTCGATCAGGATGATCTGGACGAAGAGCATCAGGGGCTCGCGCCAGCCGAACTGTTCGCCAGGCTCAAGG
CGAGCATGCCCGACGGCGAGGATCTCGTCGTGACCCATGGCGATGCCTGCTTGCCGAATATCATGGTGGA
AAATGGCCGCTTTTCTGGATTCATCGACTGTGGCCGGCTGGGTGTGGCGGACCGCTATCAGGACATAGCG
TTGGCTACCCGTGATATTGCTGAAGAGCTTGGCGGCGAATGGGCTGACCGCTTCCTCGTGCTTTACGGTA
TCGCCGCTCCCGATTCGCAGCGCATCGCCTTCTATCGCCTTCTTGACGAGTTCTTCTGAGCGGGACTCTG
GGGTTCGAAATGACCGACCAAGCGACGCCCAACCTGCCATCACGAGATTTCGATTCCACCGCCGCCTTCT
ATGAAAGGTTGGGCTTCGGAATCGTTTTCCGGGACGCCGGCTGGATGATCCTCCAGCGCGGGGATCTCAT
GCTGGAGTTCTTCGCCCACCCTAGGGGGAGGCTAACTGAAACACGGAAGGAGACAATACCGGAAGGAACC
CGCGCTATGACGGCAATAAAAAGACAGAATAAAACGCACGGTGTTGGGTCGTTTGTTCATAAACGCGGGG
TTCGGTCCCAGGGCTGGCACTCTGTCGATACCCCACCGAGACCCCATTGGGGCCAATACGCCCGCGTTTC
TTCCTTTTCCCCACCCCACCCCCCAAGTTCGGGTGAAGGCCCAGGGCTCGCAGCCAACGTCGGGGCGGCA
GGCCCTGCCATAGCCTCAGGTTACTCATATATACTTTAGATTGATTTAAAACTTCATTTTTAATTTAAAA
GGATCTAGGTGAAGATCCTTTTTGATAATCTCATGACCAAAATCCCTTAACGTGAGTTTTCGTTCCACTG
AGCGTCAGACCCCGTAGAAAAGATCAAAGGATCTTCTTGAGATCCTTTTTTTCTGCGCGTAATCTGCTGC
TTGCAAACAAAAAAACCACCGCTACCAGCGGTGGTTTGTTTGCCGGATCAAGAGCTACCAACTCTTTTTC
CGAAGGTAACTGGCTTCAGCAGAGCGCAGATACCAAATACTGTTCTTCTAGTGTAGCCGTAGTTAGGCCA
CCACTTCAAGAACTCTGTAGCACCGCCTACATACCTCGCTCTGCTAATCCTGTTACCAGTGGCTGCTGCC
AGTGGCGATAAGTCGTGTCTTACCGGGTTGGACTCAAGACGATAGTTACCGGATAAGGCGCAGCGGTCGG
GCTGAACGGGGGGTTCGTGCACACAGCCCAGCTTGGAGCGAACGACCTACACCGAACTGAGATACCTACA
GCGTGAGCTATGAGAAAGCGCCACGCTTCCCGAAGGGAGAAAGGCGGACAGGTATCCGGTAAGCGGCAGG
GTCGGAACAGGAGAGCGCACGAGGGAGCTTCCAGGGGGAAACGCCTGGTATCTTTATAGTCCTGTCGGGT
TTCGCCACCTCTGACTTGAGCGTCGATTTTTGTGATGCTCGTCAGGGGGGCGGAGCCTATGGAAAAACGC
CAGCAACGCGGCCTTTTTACGGTTCCTGGCCTTTTGCTGGCCTTTTGCTCACATGTTCTTTCCTGCGTTA
TCCCCTGATTCTGTGGATAACCGTATTACCGCCATGCATTAG
